Addgene plasmid #101921: pINDUCER dCas9-TET1CD
Purpose: The dCas9-TET1CD fusion protein is cloned into the pINDUCER lentiviral backbone (Addgene plasmid# 46948).
Depositing lab: Danwei Huangfu. Depositing organization: Memorial Sloan-Kettering Cancer Center. Publication: TET proteins safeguard bivalent promoters from de novo methylation in human embryonic stem cells. Verma N, Pan H, Dore LC, Shukla A, Li QV, Pelham-Webb B, Teijeiro V, Gonzalez F, Krivtsov A, Chang CJ, Papapetrou EP, He C, Elemento O, Huangfu D. Nat Genet. 2018 Jan;50(1):83-95. doi: 10.1038/s41588-017-0002-y. Epub 2017 Dec 4. PubMed 29203910.
Backbone
  Vector backbone: pINDUCER21 (ORF-EG)
  Backbone manufacturer: Addgene
  Backbone size w/o insert (bp): 10591
  Total vector size (bp): 16882
  Vector type: Mammalian Expression, Lentiviral
  Selectable markers: EGFP
Growth in bacteria
  Bacterial resistance: Ampicillin, 100 μg/mL
  Growth temperature: 30°C
  Growth strain: NEB Stable
  Copy number: Unknown
Gene/Insert
  Gene/Insert name: dCas9-TET1CD
  Species: H. sapiens (human)
  Insert size (bp): 6291
  Cloning method: Gateway Cloning
  Sequencing primers: 5′ GGTAGGCGTGTACGGTGGGAG; 3′ TATCAACCACTTTGTACAAGA
Terms and licenses: Academic/Nonprofit Terms; Industry Terms: Not Available to Industry
How to cite: pINDUCER dCas9-TET1CD was a gift from Danwei Huangfu (Addgene plasmid # 101921 ; http://n2t.net/addgene:101921 ; RRID:Addgene_101921)
