[The description below was written by a language model from this plasmid's Addgene catalogue record and pLannotate feature annotations shown in this document.]
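Description:
pINDUCER dCas9-TET1CD is a doxycycline-inducible, self-inactivating HIV-1-based lentiviral vector for mammalian expression, built by Gateway recombination of a dCas9-TET1 catalytic domain fusion into the pINDUCER21 (ORF-EG) backbone. It is propagated in E. coli through a high-copy ColE1/pUC-type origin with ampicillin resistance. The catalogue lists about 16.9 kb in total, close to the assembled sequence length. The lentiviral portion carries a truncated 5' LTR, the Ψ packaging signal with a gag fragment, RRE, cPPT/CTS, WPRE and a ΔU3 3' LTR, so the genome can be packaged when viral functions are supplied in trans, and it integrates without regenerating an active LTR promoter.

The payload sits between attB1 and attB2 sites, downstream of a tetracycline response element (seven tetO copies) joined to a minimal CMV promoter. It encodes catalytically inactive Streptococcus pyogenes Cas9 fused to a fragment of human TET1, the dioxygenase that oxidises 5-methylcytosine to 5-hydroxymethylcytosine and further products. A nucleoplasmin-type nuclear localization signal follows the TET1 fragment. A second, constitutive cassette expresses the reverse transactivator rtTA3, followed by an EMCV IRES and EGFP. The annotation assigns its promoter to EF-1α, flanked by short UbC-like fragments. Transduced cells can therefore be identified or sorted by green fluorescence, the only mammalian marker listed, and they switch on the fusion only when doxycycline is present. A loxP site lies just upstream of rtTA3. The small NeoR, SV40 and lac fragments appear to be backbone remnants.

When guide RNAs are supplied separately, the fusion can be directed to chosen loci for targeted DNA demethylation. The associated work concerned TET proteins and the methylation of bivalent promoters in human embryonic stem cells.
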