Features (pLannotate 1.2.2; 42 found; start..end, strand, type, name):
    377..634     +  LTR            5' LTR (truncated): truncated 5' long terminal repeat (LTR) from HIV-1
    681..806     +  misc_feature   HIV-1 Ψ: packaging signal of human immunodeficiency virus type 1
    790..1128    +  CDS            HIV-1 gag (fragment): gag protein from human immunodeficiency virus 1; gag
   1303..1536    +  misc_feature   RRE: The Rev response element (RRE) of HIV-1 allows for Rev-dependent mRNA export from the nucleus to the cytoplasm.
   1913..2013    +  CDS            Rev (fragment): human immunodeficiency virus 1 (HIV-1) Rev protein; rev; enhances nuclear export of unspliced and incompletely spliced viral mRNAs
   2058..2175    +  misc_feature   cPPT/CTS: central polypurine tract and central termination sequence of HIV-1
   2230..2500    +  protein_bind   tetracycline response element: contains seven copies of the tetracycline operator tetO tetracycline repressor TetR
   2511..2528    +  misc_feature   MCS (fragment): pUC18/19 multiple cloning site
   2533..2571    +  promoter       minimal CMV promoter: human cytomegalovirus (CMV) immediate early promoter
   2701..2725    +  protein_bind   attB1: mutant version of attB; recombination site for the Gateway® BP reaction BP Clonase™
   2876..4477    +  CDS            dCas9(N): N-terminal portion of catalytically inactive Streptococcus pyogenes dCas9 carrying the D10A mutation (Zetsche et al., 2015)
   4478..6976    +  CDS            Cas9(C): C-terminal portion of Streptococcus pyogenes Cas9 (Zetsche et al., 2015)
   6998..9163    +  CDS            TET1 (fragment): TET1_HUMAN - Also known as CXXC6, KIAA1676, LCX. Experimental evidence at protein level: Swiss-Prot protein existence level 1. Dioxygenase that catalyzes the conversion of the modified genomic base 5-methylcytosine (5mC) into 5-hydroxymethylcytosine (5hmC) and plays a key role in active DNA demethylation. Also mediates subsequent conversion of 5hmC into 5-formylcytosine (5fC), and conversion of 5fC to 5-carboxylcytosine (5caC). Conversion of 5mC into 5hmC, 5fC and 5caC probably constitutes the first step in cytosine demethylation. Methylation at the C5 position of cytosine bases is an epigenet
   9166..9191    +  CDS            nucleoplasmin NLS (fragment): bipartite nuclear localization signal from nucleoplasmin
   9217..9241    -  protein_bind   attB2: mutant version of attB; recombination site for the Gateway® BP reaction BP Clonase™
   9353..9388    +  promoter       PGK promoter (fragment): mouse phosphoglycerate kinase 1 promoter
   9406..9461    +  promoter       UbC promoter (fragment): human ubiquitin C promoter
   9474..9529    +  promoter       UbC promoter (fragment): human ubiquitin C promoter
   9540..10718   +  promoter       EF-1α promoter: strong constitutive promoter for human elongation factor EF-1α
  10732..10781   +  promoter       UbC promoter (fragment): human ubiquitin C promoter
  10788..10821   -  protein_bind   loxP: Cre-mediated recombination occurs in the 8-bp core sequence (GCATACAT). Cre recombinase
  10828..11525   +  CDS            rtTA3 (fragment): reverse tetracycline transactivator 3 activates expression from Tet-responsive promoters in the presence of doxycycline
  11455..11565   +  CDS            VP48: 3 tandem repeats of the minimal activation domain of herpes simplex virus VP16 (Cheng et al., 2013)
  11734..12196   +  misc_feature   IRES: internal ribosome entry site (IRES) of the encephalomyocarditis virus (EMCV)
  12212..12931   +  CDS            EGFP: the original enhanced GFP (Yang et al., 1996) mammalian codon-optimized
  12931..13197   +  CDS            NeoR/KanR (fragment): aminoglycoside phosphotransferase confers resistance to neomycin, kanamycin, and G418 (Geneticin®)
  13225..13308   +  CDS            large T antigen (fragment): large T antigen from SV40 (simian virus 40)
  13342..13362   +  misc_feature   MCS (fragment): pBluescript multiple cloning site
  13374..13962   +  misc_feature   WPRE: woodchuck hepatitis virus posttranscriptional regulatory element
  13970..14035   +  CDS            nef (fragment): NEF_HV1Z2 - Experimental evidence at protein level: Swiss-Prot protein existence level 1. Extracellular Nef protein targets CD4(+) T-lymphocytes for apoptosis by interacting with CXCR4 surface receptors. From Human immunodeficiency virus type 1 group M subtype D (isolate Z2/CDC-Z34) (HIV-1).
  14037..14270   +  LTR            3' LTR (ΔU3): self-inactivating 3' long terminal repeat (LTR) from HIV-1
  14475..14579   +  promoter       AmpR promoter: bla
  14580..15440   +  CDS            AmpR: β-lactamase; bla; confers resistance to ampicillin, carbenicillin, and related antibiotics
  15611..16199   +  rep_origin     ori: high-copy-number ColE1/pMB1/pBR322/pUC origin of replication
  16382..16436   +  CDS            lacI (fragment): lac repressor; lacI; The lac repressor binds to the lac operator to inhibit transcription in E. coli. This inhibition can be relieved by adding lactose or isopropyl-β-D-thiogalactopyranoside (IPTG).
  16442..16535   +  rep_origin     SV40 ori (fragment): SV40 origin of replication
  16560..16597   +  CDS            lacI (fragment): lac repressor; lacI; The lac repressor binds to the lac operator to inhibit transcription in E. coli. This inhibition can be relieved by adding lactose or isopropyl-β-D-thiogalactopyranoside (IPTG).
  16610..16631   +  protein_bind   CAP binding site: CAP binding activates transcription in the presence of cAMP. E. coli catabolite activator protein
  16646..16676   +  promoter       lac promoter: promoter for the E. coli lac operon
  16680..16702   +  protein_bind   lac operator (fragment): The lac repressor binds to the lac operator to inhibit transcription in E. coli. This inhibition can be relieved by adding lactose or isopropyl-β-D-thiogalactopyranoside (IPTG). lac repressor encoded by lacI
  16734..16817   +  polyA_signal   SV40 poly(A) signal (fragment): SV40 polyadenylation signal
  16984..329     +  CDS            nef (fragment) (across the origin): NEF_HV1BR - Experimental evidence at protein level: Swiss-Prot protein existence level 1. Extracellular Nef protein targets CD4(+) T-lymphocytes for apoptosis by interacting with CXCR4 surface receptors (PubMed:14990729). From Human immunodeficiency virus type 1 group M subtype B (isolate BRU/LAI) (HIV-1).
>Addgene plasmid #101921 | pINDUCER dCas9-TET1CD | addgene full sequence | sequence record 198181 | Addgene Assembled Sequence
TGGAAGGGCTAATTCACTCCCAAAGAAGACAAGATATCCTTGATCTGTGGATCTACCACACACAAGGCTA
CTTCCCTGATTAGCAGAACTACACACCAGGGCCAGGGGTCAGATATCCACTGACCTTTGGATGGTGCTAC
AAGCTAGTACCAGTTGAGCCAGATAAGGTAGAAGAGGCCAATAAAGGAGAGAACACCAGCTTGTTACACC
CTGTGAGCCTGCATGGGATGGATGACCCGGAGAGAGAAGTGTTAGAGTGGAGGTTTGACAGCCGCCTAGC
ATTTCATCACGTGGCCCGAGAGCTGCATCCGGAGTACTTCAAGAACTGCTGATATCGAGCTTGCTACAAG
GGACTTTCCGCTGGGGACTTTCCAGGGAGGCGTGGCCTGGGCGGGACTGGGGAGTGGCGAGCCCTCAGAT
CCTGCATATAAGCAGCTGCTTTTTGCCTGTACTGGGTCTCTCTGGTTAGACCAGATCTGAGCCTGGGAGC
TCTCTGGCTAACTAGGGAACCCACTGCTTAAGCCTCAATAAAGCTTGCCTTGAGTGCTTCAAGTAGTGTG
TGCCCGTCTGTTGTGTGACTCTGGTAACTAGAGATCCCTCAGACCCTTTTAGTCAGTGTGGAAAATCTCT
AGCAGTGGCGCCCGAACAGGGACTTGAAAGCGAAAGGGAAACCAGAGGAGCTCTCTCGACGCAGGACTCG
GCTTGCTGAAGCGCGCACGGCAAGAGGCGAGGGGCGGCGACTGGTGAGTACGCCAAAAATTTTGACTAGC
GGAGGCTAGAAGGAGAGAGATGGGTGCGAGAGCGTCAGTATTAAGCGGGGGAGAATTAGATCGCGATGGG
AAAAAATTCGGTTAAGGCCAGGGGGAAAGAAAAAATATAAATTAAAACATATAGTATGGGCAAGCAGGGA
GCTAGAACGATTCGCAGTTAATCCTGGCCTGTTAGAAACATCAGAAGGCTGTAGACAAATACTGGGACAG
CTACAACCATCCCTTCAGACAGGATCAGAAGAACTTAGATCATTATATAATACAGTAGCAACCCTCTATT
GTGTGCATCAAAGGATAGAGATAAAAGACACCAAGGAAGCTTTAGACAAGATAGAGGAAGAGCAAAACAA
AAGTAAGACCACCGCACAGCAAGCGGCCGGCCGCTGATCTTCAGACCTGGAGGAGGAGATATGAGGGACA
ATTGGAGAAGTGAATTATATAAATATAAAGTAGTAAAAATTGAACCATTAGGAGTAGCACCCACCAAGGC
AAAGAGAAGAGTGGTGCAGAGAGAAAAAAGAGCAGTGGGAATAGGAGCTTTGTTCCTTGGGTTCTTGGGA
GCAGCAGGAAGCACTATGGGCGCAGCGTCAATGACGCTGACGGTACAGGCCAGACAATTATTGTCTGGTA
TAGTGCAGCAGCAGAACAATTTGCTGAGGGCTATTGAGGCGCAACAGCATCTGTTGCAACTCACAGTCTG
GGGCATCAAGCAGCTCCAGGCAAGAATCCTGGCTGTGGAAAGATACCTAAAGGATCAACAGCTCCTGGGG
ATTTGGGGTTGCTCTGGAAAACTCATTTGCACCACTGCTGTGCCTTGGAATGCTAGTTGGAGTAATAAAT
CTCTGGAACAGATTTGGAATCACACGACCTGGATGGAGTGGGACAGAGAAATTAACAATTACACAAGCTT
AATACACTCCTTAATTGAAGAATCGCAAAACCAGCAAGAAAAGAATGAACAAGAATTATTGGAATTAGAT
AAATGGGCAAGTTTGTGGAATTGGTTTAACATAACAAATTGGCTGTGGTATATAAAATTATTCATAATGA
TAGTAGGAGGCTTGGTAGGTTTAAGAATAGTTTTTGCTGTACTTTCTATAGTGAATAGAGTTAGGCAGGG
ATATTCACCATTATCGTTTCAGACCCACCTCCCAACCCCGAGGGGACCCGACAGGCCCGAAGGAATAGAA
GAAGAAGGTGGAGAGAGAGACAGAGACAGATCCATTCGATTAGTGAACGGATCTCGACGGTATCGCCGAA
TTCACAAATGGCAGTATTCATCCACAATTTTAAAAGAAAAGGGGGGATTGGGGGGTACAGTGCAGGGGAA
AGAATAGTAGACATAATAGCAACAGACATACAAACTAAAGAATTACAAAAACAAATTACAAAAATTCAAA
ATTTTCGGGTTTATTACAGGGACAGCAGAGATCCAGTTTGGACTAGGATCCTTTACCACTCCCTATCAGT
GATAGAGAAAAGTGAAAGTCGAGTTTACCACTCCCTATCAGTGATAGAGAAAAGTGAAAGTCGAGTTTAC
CACTCCCTATCAGTGATAGAGAAAAGTGAAAGTCGAGTTTACCACTCCCTATCAGTGATAGAGAAAAGTG
AAAGTCGAGTTTACCACTCCCTATCAGTGATAGAGAAAAGTGAAAGTCGAGTTTACCACTCCCTATCAGT
GATAGAGAAAAGTGAAAGTCGAGTTTACCACTCCCTATCAGTGATAGAGAAAAGTGAAAGTCGAGCTCGG
TACCCGGGTCGAGGTAGGCGTGTACGGTGGGAGGCCTATATAAGCAGAGCTCGTTTAGTGAACCGTCAGA
TCGCCTGGAGACGCCATCCACGCTGTTTTGACCTCCATAGAAGACACCGGGACCGATCCAGCCTCCGCGG
CCCCGAACTAGTCCAGTGTGGTGGAATTCTGCAGATATCAACAAGTTTGTACAAAAAAGCAGGCTCCGCG
GTTTTCAGGTTGGACCGGTGCCACCATGGACTATAAGGACCACGACGGAGACTACAAGGATCATGATATT
GATTACAAAGACGATGACGATAAGATGGCCCCAAAGAAGAAGCGGAAGGTCGGTATCCACGGAGTCCCAG
CAGCCGACAAGAAGTACAGCATCGGCCTGGCCATCGGCACCAACTCTGTGGGCTGGGCCGTGATCACCGA
CGAGTACAAGGTGCCCAGCAAGAAATTCAAGGTGCTGGGCAACACCGACCGGCACAGCATCAAGAAGAAC
CTGATCGGAGCCCTGCTGTTCGACAGCGGCGAAACAGCCGAGGCCACCCGGCTGAAGAGAACCGCCAGAA
GAAGATACACCAGACGGAAGAACCGGATCTGCTATCTGCAAGAGATCTTCAGCAACGAGATGGCCAAGGT
GGACGACAGCTTCTTCCACAGACTGGAAGAGTCCTTCCTGGTGGAAGAGGATAAGAAGCACGAGCGGCAC
CCCATCTTCGGCAACATCGTGGACGAGGTGGCCTACCACGAGAAGTACCCCACCATCTACCACCTGAGAA
AGAAACTGGTGGACAGCACCGACAAGGCCGACCTGCGGCTGATCTATCTGGCCCTGGCCCACATGATCAA
GTTCCGGGGCCACTTCCTGATCGAGGGCGACCTGAACCCCGACAACAGCGACGTGGACAAGCTGTTCATC
CAGCTGGTGCAGACCTACAACCAGCTGTTCGAGGAAAACCCCATCAACGCCAGCGGCGTGGACGCCAAGG
CCATCCTGTCTGCCAGACTGAGCAAGAGCAGACGGCTGGAAAATCTGATCGCCCAGCTGCCCGGCGAGAA
GAAGAATGGCCTGTTCGGAAACCTGATTGCCCTGAGCCTGGGCCTGACCCCCAACTTCAAGAGCAACTTC
GACCTGGCCGAGGATGCCAAACTGCAGCTGAGCAAGGACACCTACGACGACGACCTGGACAACCTGCTGG
CCCAGATCGGCGACCAGTACGCCGACCTGTTTCTGGCCGCCAAGAACCTGTCCGACGCCATCCTGCTGAG
CGACATCCTGAGAGTGAACACCGAGATCACCAAGGCCCCCCTGAGCGCCTCTATGATCAAGAGATACGAC
GAGCACCACCAGGACCTGACCCTGCTGAAAGCTCTCGTGCGGCAGCAGCTGCCTGAGAAGTACAAAGAGA
TTTTCTTCGACCAGAGCAAGAACGGCTACGCCGGCTACATTGACGGCGGAGCCAGCCAGGAAGAGTTCTA
CAAGTTCATCAAGCCCATCCTGGAAAAGATGGACGGCACCGAGGAACTGCTCGTGAAGCTGAACAGAGAG
GACCTGCTGCGGAAGCAGCGGACCTTCGACAACGGCAGCATCCCCCACCAGATCCACCTGGGAGAGCTGC
ACGCCATTCTGCGGCGGCAGGAAGATTTTTACCCATTCCTGAAGGACAACCGGGAAAAGATCGAGAAGAT
CCTGACCTTCCGCATCCCCTACTACGTGGGCCCTCTGGCCAGGGGAAACAGCAGATTCGCCTGGATGACC
AGAAAGAGCGAGGAAACCATCACCCCCTGGAACTTCGAGGAAGTGGTGGACAAGGGCGCTTCCGCCCAGA
GCTTCATCGAGCGGATGACCAACTTCGATAAGAACCTGCCCAACGAGAAGGTGCTGCCCAAGCACAGCCT
GCTGTACGAGTACTTCACCGTGTATAACGAGCTGACCAAAGTGAAATACGTGACCGAGGGAATGAGAAAG
CCCGCCTTCCTGAGCGGCGAGCAGAAAAAGGCCATCGTGGACCTGCTGTTCAAGACCAACCGGAAAGTGA
CCGTGAAGCAGCTGAAAGAGGACTACTTCAAGAAAATCGAGTGCTTCGACTCCGTGGAAATCTCCGGCGT
GGAAGATCGGTTCAACGCCTCCCTGGGCACATACCACGATCTGCTGAAAATTATCAAGGACAAGGACTTC
CTGGACAATGAGGAAAACGAGGACATTCTGGAAGATATCGTGCTGACCCTGACACTGTTTGAGGACAGAG
AGATGATCGAGGAACGGCTGAAAACCTATGCCCACCTGTTCGACGACAAAGTGATGAAGCAGCTGAAGCG
GCGGAGATACACCGGCTGGGGCAGGCTGAGCCGGAAGCTGATCAACGGCATCCGGGACAAGCAGTCCGGC
AAGACAATCCTGGATTTCCTGAAGTCCGACGGCTTCGCCAACAGAAACTTCATGCAGCTGATCCACGACG
ACAGCCTGACCTTTAAAGAGGACATCCAGAAAGCCCAGGTGTCCGGCCAGGGCGATAGCCTGCACGAGCA
CATTGCCAATCTGGCCGGCAGCCCCGCCATTAAGAAGGGCATCCTGCAGACAGTGAAGGTGGTGGACGAG
CTCGTGAAAGTGATGGGCCGGCACAAGCCCGAGAACATCGTGATCGAAATGGCCAGAGAGAACCAGACCA
CCCAGAAGGGACAGAAGAACAGCCGCGAGAGAATGAAGCGGATCGAAGAGGGCATCAAAGAGCTGGGCAG
CCAGATCCTGAAAGAACACCCCGTGGAAAACACCCAGCTGCAGAACGAGAAGCTGTACCTGTACTACCTG
CAGAATGGGCGGGATATGTACGTGGACCAGGAACTGGACATCAACCGGCTGTCCGACTACGATGTGGACG
CTATCGTGCCTCAGAGCTTTCTGAAGGACGACTCCATCGACAACAAGGTGCTGACCAGAAGCGACAAGAA
CCGGGGCAAGAGCGACAACGTGCCCTCCGAAGAGGTCGTGAAGAAGATGAAGAACTACTGGCGGCAGCTG
CTGAACGCCAAGCTGATTACCCAGAGAAAGTTCGACAATCTGACCAAGGCCGAGAGAGGCGGCCTGAGCG
AACTGGATAAGGCCGGCTTCATCAAGAGACAGCTGGTGGAAACCCGGCAGATCACAAAGCACGTGGCACA
GATCCTGGACTCCCGGATGAACACTAAGTACGACGAGAATGACAAGCTGATCCGGGAAGTGAAAGTGATC
ACCCTGAAGTCCAAGCTGGTGTCCGATTTCCGGAAGGATTTCCAGTTTTACAAAGTGCGCGAGATCAACA
ACTACCACCACGCCCACGACGCCTACCTGAACGCCGTCGTGGGAACCGCCCTGATCAAAAAGTACCCTAA
GCTGGAAAGCGAGTTCGTGTACGGCGACTACAAGGTGTACGACGTGCGGAAGATGATCGCCAAGAGCGAG
CAGGAAATCGGCAAGGCTACCGCCAAGTACTTCTTCTACAGCAACATCATGAACTTTTTCAAGACCGAGA
TTACCCTGGCCAACGGCGAGATCCGGAAGCGGCCTCTGATCGAGACAAACGGCGAAACCGGGGAGATCGT
GTGGGATAAGGGCCGGGATTTTGCCACCGTGCGGAAAGTGCTGAGCATGCCCCAAGTGAATATCGTGAAA
AAGACCGAGGTGCAGACAGGCGGCTTCAGCAAAGAGTCTATCCTGCCCAAGAGGAACAGCGATAAGCTGA
TCGCCAGAAAGAAGGACTGGGACCCTAAGAAGTACGGCGGCTTCGACAGCCCCACCGTGGCCTATTCTGT
GCTGGTGGTGGCCAAAGTGGAAAAGGGCAAGTCCAAGAAACTGAAGAGTGTGAAAGAGCTGCTGGGGATC
ACCATCATGGAAAGAAGCAGCTTCGAGAAGAATCCCATCGACTTTCTGGAAGCCAAGGGCTACAAAGAAG
TGAAAAAGGACCTGATCATCAAGCTGCCTAAGTACTCCCTGTTCGAGCTGGAAAACGGCCGGAAGAGAAT
GCTGGCCTCTGCCGGCGAACTGCAGAAGGGAAACGAACTGGCCCTGCCCTCCAAATATGTGAACTTCCTG
TACCTGGCCAGCCACTATGAGAAGCTGAAGGGCTCCCCCGAGGATAATGAGCAGAAACAGCTGTTTGTGG
AACAGCACAAGCACTACCTGGACGAGATCATCGAGCAGATCAGCGAGTTCTCCAAGAGAGTGATCCTGGC
CGACGCTAATCTGGACAAAGTGCTGTCCGCCTACAACAAGCACCGGGATAAGCCCATCAGAGAGCAGGCC
GAGAATATCATCCACCTGTTTACCCTGACCAATCTGGGAGCCCCTGCCGCCTTCAAGTACTTTGACACCA
CCATCGACCGGAAGAGGTACACCAGCACCAAAGAGGTGCTGGACGCCACCCTGATCCACCAGAGCATCAC
CGGCCTGTACGAGACACGGATCGACCTGTCTCAGCTGGGAGGCGACAAAAGGCCGGCGGCCACGAAAAAG
GCCGGCCAGCTGCCCACCTGCAGCTGTCTTGATCGAGTTATACAAAAAGACAAAGGCCCATATTATACAC
ACCTTGGGGCAGGACCAAGTGTTGCTGCTGTCAGGGAAATCATGGAGAATAGGTATGGTCAAAAAGGAAA
CGCAATAAGGATAGAAATAGTAGTGTACACCGGTAAAGAAGGGAAAAGCTCTCATGGGTGTCCAATTGCT
AAGTGGGTTTTAAGAAGAAGCAGTGATGAAGAAAAAGTTCTTTGTTTGGTCCGGCAGCGTACAGGCCACC
ACTGTCCAACTGCTGTGATGGTGGTGCTCATCATGGTGTGGGATGGCATCCCTCTTCCAATGGCCGACCG
GCTATACACAGAGCTCACAGAGAATCTAAAGTCATACAATGGGCACCCTACCGACAGAAGATGCACCCTC
AATGAAAATCGTACCTGTACATGTCAAGGAATTGATCCAGAGACTTGTGGAGCTTCATTCTCTTTTGGCT
GTTCATGGAGTATGTACTTTAATGGCTGTAAGTTTGGTAGAAGCCCAAGCCCCAGAAGATTTAGAATTGA
TCCAAGCTCTCCCTTACATGAAAAAAACCTTGAAGATAACTTACAGAGTTTGGCTACACGATTAGCTCCA
ATTTATAAGCAGTATGCTCCAGTAGCTTACCAAAATCAGGTGGAATATGAAAATGTTGCCCGAGAATGTC
GGCTTGGCAGCAAGGAAGGTCGACCCTTCTCTGGGGTCACTGCTTGCCTGGACTTCTGTGCTCATCCCCA
CAGGGACATTCACAACATGAATAATGGAAGCACTGTGGTTTGTACCTTAACTCGAGAAGATAACCGCTCT
TTGGGTGTTATTCCTCAAGATGAGCAGCTCCATGTGCTACCTCTTTATAAGCTTTCAGACACAGATGAGT
TTGGCTCCAAGGAAGGAATGGAAGCCAAGATCAAATCTGGGGCCATCGAGGTCCTGGCACCCCGCCGCAA
AAAAAGAACGTGTTTCACTCAGCCTGTTCCCCGTTCTGGAAAGAAGAGGGCTGCGATGATGACAGAGGTT
CTTGCACATAAGATAAGGGCAGTGGAAAAGAAACCTATTCCCCGAATCAAGCGGAAGAATAACTCAACAA
CAACAAACAACAGTAAGCCTTCGTCACTGCCAACCTTAGGGAGTAACACTGAGACCGTGCAACCTGAAGT
AAAAAGTGAAACCGAACCCCATTTTATCTTAAAAAGTTCAGACAACACTAAAACTTATTCGCTGATGCCA
TCCGCTCCTCACCCAGTGAAAGAGGCATCTCCAGGCTTCTCCTGGTCCCCGAAGACTGCTTCAGCCACAC
CAGCTCCACTGAAGAATGACGCAACAGCCTCATGCGGGTTTTCAGAAAGAAGCAGCACTCCCCACTGTAC
GATGCCTTCGGGAAGACTCAGTGGTGCCAATGCTGCAGCTGCTGATGGCCCTGGCATTTCACAGCTTGGC
GAAGTGGCTCCTCTCCCCACCCTGTCTGCTCCTGTGATGGAGCCCCTCATTAATTCTGAGCCTTCCACTG
GTGTGACTGAGCCGCTAACGCCTCATCAGCCAAACCACCAGCCCTCCTTCCTCACCTCTCCTCAAGACCT
TGCCTCTTCTCCAATGGAAGAAGATGAGCAGCATTCTGAAGCAGATGAGCCTCCATCAGACGAACCCCTA
TCTGATGACCCCCTGTCACCTGCTGAGGAGAAATTGCCCCACATTGATGAGTATTGGTCAGACAGTGAGC
ACATCTTTTTGGATGCAAATATTGGTGGGGTGGCCATCGCACCTGCTCACGGCTCGGTTTTGATTGAGTG
TGCCCGGCGAGAGCTGCACGCTACCACTCCTGTTGAGCACCCCAACCGTAATCATCCAACCCGCCTCTCC
CTTGTCTTTTACCAGCACAAAAACCTAAATAAGCCCCAACATGGTTTTGAACTAAACAAGATTAAGTTTG
AGGCTAAAGAAGCTAAGAATAAGAAAATGAAGGCCTCAGAGCAAAAAGACCAGGCAGCTAATGAAGGTCC
AGAACAGTCCTCTGAAGTAAATGAATTGAACCAAATTCCTTCTCATAAAGCATTAACATTAACCCATGAC
AATGTTGTCACCGTGTCCCCTTATGCTCTCACACACGTTGCGGGGCCCTATAACCATTGGGTCTGAGGCC
GGCCAGGCAAAAAAGAAAAAGTAAGAATTCAAGGGTGGGCGCGCCGACCCAGCTTTCTTGTACAAAGTGG
TTGATATCCAGCACAGTGGCGGCCGCTCGAGTCTAGAGGGCCCGCGGTTCGAATACCCATACGACGTCCC
AGACTACGCTTAGTAATGATTAATTAAACTAGAAATTCTACCGGGTAGGGGAGGCGCTTTTCCCAAGGCA
GTCTGGAGTAACCCACCCAAGATCTGGCCTCCGCGCCGGGTTTTGGCGCCTCCCGCGGGCGCCCCCCTCC
TCACGGCGAGCCGCGTAAGATCTGGCCTCCGCGCCGGGTTTTGGCGCCTCCCGCGGGCGCCCCCCTCCTC
ACGGCGAGCCTAGTCGTGAGGCTCCGGTGCCCGTCAGTGGGCAGAGCGCACATCGCCCACAGTCCCCGAG
AAGTTGGGGGGAGGGGTCGGCAATTGAACCGGTGCCTAGAGAAGGTGGCGCGGGGTAAACTGGGAAAGTG
ATGTCGTGTACTGGCTCCGCCTTTTTCCCGAGGGTGGGGGAGAACCGTATATAAGTGCAGTAGTCGCCGT
GAACGTTCTTTTTCGCAACGGGTTTGCCGCCAGAACACAGGTAAGTGCCGTGTGTGGTTCCCGCGGGCCT
GGCCTCTTTACGGGTTATGGCCCTTGCGTGCCTTGAATTACTTCCACCTGGCTGCAGTACGTGATTCTTG
ATCCCGAGCTTCGGGTTGGAAGTGGGTGGGAGAGTTCGAGGCCTTGCGCTTAAGGAGCCCCTTCGCCTCG
TGCTTGAGTTGAGGCCTGGCCTGGGCGCTGGGGCCGCCGCGTGCGAATCTGGTGGCACCTTCGCGCCTGT
CTCGCTGCTTTCGATAAGTCTCTAGCCATTTAAAATTTTTGATGACCTGCTGCGACGCTTTTTTTCTGGC
AAGATAGTCTTGTAAATGCGGGCCAAGATCTGCACACTGGTATTTCGGTTTTTGGGGCCGCGGGCGGCGA
CGGGGCCCGTGCGTCCCAGCGCACATGTTCGGCGAGGCGGGGCCTGCGAGCGCGGCCACCGAGAATCGGA
CGGGGGTAGTCTCAAGCTGGCCGGCCTGCTCTGGTGCCTGGCCTCGCGCCGCCGTGTATCGCCCCGCCCT
GGGCGGCAAGGCTGGCCCGGTCGGCACCAGTTGCGTGAGCGGAAAGATGGCCGCTTCCCGGCCCTGCTGC
AGGGAGCTCAAAATGGAGGACGCGGCGCTCGGGAGAGCGGGCGGGTGAGTCACCCACACAAAGGAAAAGG
GCCTTTCCGTCCTCAGCCGTCGCTTCATGTGACTCCACGGAGTACCGGGCGCCGTCCAGGCACCTCGATT
AGTTCTCGAGCTTTTGGAGTACGTCGTCTTTAGGTTGGGGGGAGGGGTTTTATGCGATGGAGTTTCCCCA
CACTGAGTGGGTGGAGACTGAAGTTAGGCCAGCTTGGCACTTGATGTAATTCTCCTTGGAATTTGCCCTT
TTTGAGTTTGGATCTTGGTTCATTCTCAAGCCTCAGACAGTGGTTCAAAGTTTTTTTCTTCCATTTCAGG
TGTCGTGAAGCGGCCGCCATGCTAGTAAATTGTCCGCTAAATTCTGGCCGTTTTTGGCTTTTTTGTTAGA
CGGATCCATAACTTCGTATAATGTATGCTATACGAAGTTATGCCACCATGTCTAGACTGGACAAGAGCAA
AGTCATAAACGGAGCTCTGGAATTACTCAATGGTGTCGGTATCGAAGGCCTGACGACAAGGAAACTCGCT
CAAAAGCTGGGAGTTGAGCAGCCTACCCTGTACTGGCACGTGAAGAACAAGCGGGCCCTGCTCGATGCCC
TGCCAATCGAGATGCTGGACAGGCATCATACCCACTTCTGCCCCCTGGAAGGCGAGTCATGGCAAGACTT
TCTGCGGAACAACGCCAAGTCATACCGCTGTGCTCTCCTCTCACATCGCGACGGGGCTAAAGTGCATCTC
GGCACCCGCCCAACAGAGAAACAGTACGAAACCCTGGAAAATCAGCTCGCGTTCCTGTGTCAGCAAGGCT
TCTCCCTGGAGAACGCACTGTACGCTCTGTCCGCCGTGGGCCACTTTACACTGGGCTGCGTATTGGAGGA
ACAGGAGCATCAAGTAGCAAAAGAGGAAAGAGAGACACCTACCACCGATTCTATGCCCCCACTTCTGAGA
CAAGCAATTGAGCTGTTCGACCGGCAGGGAGCCGAACCTGCCTTCCTTTTCGGCCTGGAACTAATCATAT
GTGGCCTGGAGAAACAGCTAAAGTGCGAAAGCGGCGGGCCGACCGACGCCCTTGACGATTTTGACTTAGA
CATGCTCCCAGCCGATGCCCTTGACGACTTTGACCTTGATATGCTGCCTGCTGACGCTCTTGACGATTTT
GACCTTGACATGCTCCCCGGGTAACTAAGTAAGGATCCGCGGCCGCACTAGAGGAATTCCGCCCCTCTCC
CCCCCCCCCCTCCCCCCCCCCCCTAACGTTACTGGCCGAAGCCGCTTGGAATAAGGCCGGTGTGCGTTTG
TCTATATGTTATTTTCCACCATATTGCCGTCTTTTGGCAATGTGAGGGCCCGGAAACCTGGCCCTGTCTT
CTTGACGAGCATTCCTAGGGGTCTTTCCCCTCTCGCCAAAGGAATGCAAGGTCTGTTGAATGTCGTGAAG
GAAGCAGTTCCTCTGGAAGCTTCTTGAAGACAAACAACGTCTGTAGCGACCCTTTGCAGGCAGCGGAACC
CCCCACCTGGCGACAGGTGCCTCTGCGGCCAAAAGCCACGTGTATAAGATACACCTGCAAAGGCGGCACA
ACCCCAGTGCCACGTTGTGAGTTGGATAGTTGTGGAAAGAGTCAAATGGCTCTCCTCAAGCGTATTCAAC
AAGGGGCTGAAGGATGCCCAGAAGGTACCCCATTGTATGGGATCTGATCTGGGGCCTCGGTGCACATGCT
TTACATGTGTTTAGTCGAGGTTAAAAAAACGTCTAGGCCCCCCGAACCACGGGGACGTGGTTTTCCTTTG
AAAAACACGATGATAAGCTTACCGGTCCACCATGGTGAGCAAGGGCGAGGAGCTGTTCACCGGGGTGGTG
CCCATCCTGGTCGAGCTGGACGGCGACGTAAACGGCCACAAGTTCAGCGTGTCCGGCGAGGGCGAGGGCG
ATGCCACCTACGGCAAGCTGACCCTGAAGTTCATCTGCACCACCGGCAAGCTGCCCGTGCCCTGGCCCAC
CCTCGTGACCACCCTGACCTACGGCGTGCAGTGCTTCAGCCGCTACCCCGACCACATGAAGCAGCACGAC
TTCTTCAAGTCCGCCATGCCCGAAGGCTACGTCCAGGAGCGCACCATCTTCTTCAAGGACGACGGCAACT
ACAAGACCCGCGCCGAGGTGAAGTTCGAGGGCGACACCCTGGTGAACCGCATCGAGCTGAAGGGCATCGA
CTTCAAGGAGGACGGCAACATCCTGGGGCACAAGCTGGAGTACAACTACAACAGCCACAACGTCTATATC
ATGGCCGACAAGCAGAAGAACGGCATCAAGGTGAACTTCAAGATCCGCCACAACATCGAGGACGGCAGCG
TGCAGCTCGCCGACCACTACCAGCAGAACACCCCCATCGGCGACGGCCCCGTGCTGCTGCCCGACAACCA
CTACCTGAGCACCCAGTCCGCCCTGAGCAAAGACCCCAACGAGAAGCGCGATCACATGGTCCTGCTGGAG
TTCGTGACCGCCGCCGGGATCACTCTCGGCATGGACGAGCTGTACAAGTAAGCATGCCCGACGGCGAGGA
TCTCGTCGTGACCCATGGCGATGCCTGCTTGCCGAATATCATGGTGGAAAATGGCCGCTTTTCTGGATTC
ATCGACTGTGGCCGGCTGGGTGTGGCGGACCGCTATCAGGACATAGCGTTGGCTACCCGTGATATTGCTG
AAGAGCTTGGCGGCGAATGGGCTGACCGCTTCCTCGTGCTTTACGGTATCGCCGCTCCCGATTCGCAGCG
CATCGCCTTCTATCGCCTTCTTGACGAGTTCTTCTGATGTACAAGTAAAGCGGCCGCGACTCTAGATCAT
AATCAGCCATACCACATTTGTAGAGGTTTTACTTGCTTTAAAAAACCTCCCACACCTCCCCCTGAACCTG
AAACATAAAATGAATGCAATTGTTGTTGTTTAGTCCCTCCCAATTCGATATCAAGCTTATCGCGATAGAT
CCTAATCAACCTCTGGATTACAAAATTTGTGAAAGATTGACTGGTATTCTTAACTATGTTGCTCCTTTTA
CGCTATGTGGATACGCTGCTTTAATGCCTTTGTATCATGCTATTGCTTCCCGTATGGCTTTCATTTTCTC
CTCCTTGTATAAATCCTGGTTGCTGTCTCTTTATGAGGAGTTGTGGCCCGTTGTCAGGCAACGTGGCGTG
GTGTGCACTGTGTTTGCTGACGCAACCCCCACTGGTTGGGGCATTGCCACCACCTGTCAGCTCCTTTCCG
GGACTTTCGCTTTCCCCCTCCCTATTGCCACGGCGGAACTCATCGCCGCCTGCCTTGCCCGCTGCTGGAC
AGGGGCTCGGCTGTTGGGCACTGACAATTCCGTGGTGTTGTCGGGGAAATCATCGTCCTTTCCTTGGCTG
CTCGCCTGTGTTGCCACCTGGATTCTGCGCGGGACGTCCTTCTGCTACGTCCCTTCGGCCCTCAATCCAG
CGGACCTTCCTTCCCGCGGCCTGCTGCCGGCTCTGCGGCCTCTTCCGCGTCTTCGCCTTCGCCCTCAGAC
GAGTCGGATCTCCCTTTGGGCCGCCTCCCCGCCTGAGATCCTTTAAGACCAATGACTTACAAGGCAGCTG
TAGATCTTAGCCACTTTTTAAAAGAAAAGGGGGGACTGGAAGGGCTAATTCACTCCCAACGAAGACAAGA
TCTGCTTTTTGCTTGTACTGGGTCTCTCTGGTTAGACCAGATCTGAGCCTGGGAGCTCTCTGGCTAACTA
GGGAACCCACTGCTTAAGCCTCAATAAAGCTTGCCTTGAGTGCTTCAAGTAGTGTGTGCCCGTCTGTTGT
GTGACTCTGGTAACTAGAGATCCCTCAGACCCTTTTAGTCAGTGTGGAAAATCTCTAGCAGTAGTAGTTC
ATGTCATCTTATTATTCAGTATTTATAACTTGCAAAGAAATGAATATCAGAGAGTGAGAGGCCCGGGTTA
ATTAAGGAAAGGGCTAGATCATTCTTGAAGACGAAAGGGCCTCGTGATACGCCTATTTTTATAGGTTAAT
GTCATGATAATAATGGTTTCTTAGACGTCAGGTGGCACTTTTCGGGGAAATGTGCGCGGAACCCCTATTT
GTTTATTTTTCTAAATACATTCAAATATGTATCCGCTCATGAGACAATAACCCTGATAAATGCTTCAATA
ATATTGAAAAAGGAAGAGTATGAGTATTCAACATTTCCGTGTCGCCCTTATTCCCTTTTTTGCGGCATTT
TGCCTTCCTGTTTTTGCTCACCCAGAAACGCTGGTGAAAGTAAAAGATGCTGAAGATCAGTTGGGTGCAC
GAGTGGGTTACATCGAACTGGATCTCAACAGCGGTAAGATCCTTGAGAGTTTTCGCCCCGAAGAACGTTT
TCCAATGATGAGCACTTTTAAAGTTCTGCTATGTGGCGCGGTATTATCCCGTGTTGACGCCGGGCAAGAG
CAACTCGGTCGCCGCATACACTATTCTCAGAATGACTTGGTTGAGTACTCACCAGTCACAGAAAAGCATC
TTACGGATGGCATGACAGTAAGAGAATTATGCAGTGCTGCCATAACCATGAGTGATAACACTGCGGCCAA
CTTACTTCTGACAACGATCGGAGGACCGAAGGAGCTAACCGCTTTTTTGCACAACATGGGGGATCATGTA
ACTCGCCTTGATCGTTGGGAACCGGAGCTGAATGAAGCCATACCAAACGACGAGCGTGACACCACGATGC
CTGTAGCAATGGCAACAACGTTGCGCAAACTATTAACTGGCGAACTACTTACTCTAGCTTCCCGGCAACA
ATTAATAGACTGGATGGAGGCGGATAAAGTTGCAGGACCACTTCTGCGCTCGGCCCTTCCGGCTGGCTGG
TTTATTGCTGATAAATCTGGAGCCGGTGAGCGTGGGTCTCGCGGTATCATTGCAGCACTGGGGCCAGATG
GTAAGCCCTCCCGTATCGTAGTTATCTACACGACGGGGAGTCAGGCAACTATGGATGAACGAAATAGACA
GATCGCTGAGATAGGTGCCTCACTGATTAAGCATTGGTAACTGTCAGACCAAGTTTACTCATATATACTT
TAGATTGATTTAAAACTTCATTTTTAATTTAAAAGGATCTAGGTGAAGATCCTTTTTGATAATCTCATGA
CCAAAATCCCTTAACGTGAGTTTTCGTTCCACTGAGCGTCAGACCCCGTAGAAAAGATCAAAGGATCTTC
TTGAGATCCTTTTTTTCTGCGCGTAATCTGCTGCTTGCAAACAAAAAAACCACCGCTACCAGCGGTGGTT
TGTTTGCCGGATCAAGAGCTACCAACTCTTTTTCCGAAGGTAACTGGCTTCAGCAGAGCGCAGATACCAA
ATACTGTTCTTCTAGTGTAGCCGTAGTTAGGCCACCACTTCAAGAACTCTGTAGCACCGCCTACATACCT
CGCTCTGCTAATCCTGTTACCAGTGGCTGCTGCCAGTGGCGATAAGTCGTGTCTTACCGGGTTGGACTCA
AGACGATAGTTACCGGATAAGGCGCAGCGGTCGGGCTGAACGGGGGGTTCGTGCACACAGCCCAGCTTGG
AGCGAACGACCTACACCGAACTGAGATACCTACAGCGTGAGCTATGAGAAAGCGCCACGCTTCCCGAAGG
GAGAAAGGCGGACAGGTATCCGGTAAGCGGCAGGGTCGGAACAGGAGAGCGCACGAGGGAGCTTCCAGGG
GGAAACGCCTGGTATCTTTATAGTCCTGTCGGGTTTCGCCACCTCTGACTTGAGCGTCGATTTTTGTGAT
GCTCGTCAGGGGGGCGGAGCCTATGGAAAAACGCCAGCAACGCGGCCTTTTTACGGTTCCTGGCCTTTTG
CTGGCCTTTTGCTCACATGTTCTTTCCTGCGTTATCCCCTGATTCTGTGGATAACCGTATTACCGCCTTT
GAGTGAGCTGATACCGCTCGCCGCAGCCGAACGACCGAGCGCAGCGAGTCAGTGAGCGAGGAAGCGGAAG
AGCGCCCAATACGCAAACCGCCTCTCCCCGCGCGTTGGCCGATTCATTAATGCAGCAAGCTCATGGCTGA
CTAATTTTTTTTATTTATGCAGAGGCCGAGGCCGCCTCGGCCTCTGAGCTATTCCAGAAGTAGTGAGGAG
GCTTTTTTGGAGGCCTAGGCTTTTGCAAAAAGCTCCCCGTGGCACGACAGGTTTCCCGACTGGAAAGCGG
GCAGTGAGCGCAACGCAATTAATGTGAGTTAGCTCACTCATTAGGCACCCCAGGCTTTACACTTTATGCT
TCCGGCTCGTATGTTGTGTGGAATTGTGAGCGGATAACAATTTCACACAGGAAACAGCTATGACATGATT
ACGAATTTCACAAATAAAGCATTTTTTTCACTGCATTCTAGTTGTGGTTTGTCCAAACTCATCAATGTAT
CTTATCATGTCTGGATCAACTGGATAACTCAAGCTAACCAAAATCATCCCAAACTTCCCACCCCATACCC
TATTACCACTGCCAATTACCTGTGGTTTCATTTACTCTAAACCTGTGATTCCTCTGAATTATTTTCATTT
TAAAGAAATTGTATTTGTTAAATATGTACTACAAACTTAGTAGT
