>Addgene plasmid #101921 | pINDUCER dCas9-TET1CD | addgene partial sequence | sequence record 194555 | Addgene Partial NGS Result
CTCGGTACCCGGGTCGAGGTAGGCGTGTACGGTGGGAGGCCTATATAAGCAGAGCTCGTTTAGTGAACCG
TCAGATCGCCTGGAGACGCCATCCACGCTGTTTTGACCTCCATAGAAGACACCGGGACCGATCCAGCCTC
CGCGGCCCCGAACTAGTCCAGTGTGGTGGAATTCTGCAGATATCAACAAGTTTGTACAAAAAAGCAGGCT
CCGCGGTTTTCAGGTTGGACCGGTGCCACCATGGACTATAAGGACCACGACGGAGACTACAAGGATCATG
ATATTGATTACAAAGACGATGACGATAAGATGGCCCCAAAGAAGAAGCGGAAGGTCGGTATCCACGGAGT
CCCAGCAGCCGACAAGAAGTACAGCATCGGCCTGGCCATCGGCACCAACTCTGTGGGCTGGGCCGTGATC
ACCGACGAGTACAAGGTGCCCAGCAAGAAATTCAAGGTGCTGGGCAACACCGACCGGCACAGCATCAAGA
AGAACCTGATCGGAGCCCTGCTGTTCGACAGCGGCGAAACAGCCGAGGCCACCCGGCTGAAGAGAACCGC
CAGAAGAAGATACACCAGACGGAAGAACCGGATCTGCTATCTGCAAGAGATCTTCAGCAACGAGATGGCC
AAGGTGGACGACAGCTTCTTCCACAGACTGGAAGAGTCCTTCCTGGTGGAAGAGGATAAGAAGCACGAGC
GGCACCCCATCTTCGGCAACATCGTGGACGAGGTGGCCTACCACGAGAAGTACCCCACCATCTACCACCT
GAGAAAGAAACTGGTGGACAGCACCGACAAGGCCGACCTGCGGCTGATCTATCTGGCCCTGGCCCACATG
ATCAAGTTCCGGGGCCACTTCCTGATCGAGGGCGACCTGAACCCCGACAACAGCGACGTGGACAAGCTGT
TCATCCAGCTGGTGCAGACCTACAACCAGCTGTTCGAGGAAAACCCCATCAACGCCAGCGGCGTGGACGC
CAAGGCCATCCTGTCTGCCAGACTGAGCAAGAGCAGACGGCTGGAAAATCTGATCGCCCAGCTGCCCGGC
GAGAAGAAGAATGGCCTGTTCGGAAACCTGATTGCCCTGAGCCTGGGCCTGACCCCCAACTTCAAGAGCA
ACTTCGACCTGGCCGAGGATGCCAAACTGCAGCTGAGCAAGGACACCTACGACGACGACCTGGACAACCT
GCTGGCCCAGATCGGCGACCAGTACGCCGACCTGTTTCTGGCCGCCAAGAACCTGTCCGACGCCATCCTG
CTGAGCGACATCCTGAGAGTGAACACCGAGATCACCAAGGCCCCCCTGAGCGCCTCTATGATCAAGAGAT
ACGACGAGCACCACCAGGACCTGACCCTGCTGAAAGCTCTCGTGCGGCAGCAGCTGCCTGAGAAGTACAA
AGAGATTTTCTTCGACCAGAGCAAGAACGGCTACGCCGGCTACATTGACGGCGGAGCCAGCCAGGAAGAG
TTCTACAAGTTCATCAAGCCCATCCTGGAAAAGATGGACGGCACCGAGGAACTGCTCGTGAAGCTGAACA
GAGAGGACCTGCTGCGGAAGCAGCGGACCTTCGACAACGGCAGCATCCCCCACCAGATCCACCTGGGAGA
GCTGCACGCCATTCTGCGGCGGCAGGAAGATTTTTACCCATTCCTGAAGGACAACCGGGAAAAGATCGAG
AAGATCCTGACCTTCCGCATCCCCTACTACGTGGGCCCTCTGGCCAGGGGAAACAGCAGATTCGCCTGGA
TGACCAGAAAGAGCGAGGAAACCATCACCCCCTGGAACTTCGAGGAAGTGGTGGACAAGGGCGCTTCCGC
CCAGAGCTTCATCGAGCGGATGACCAACTTCGATAAGAACCTGCCCAACGAGAAGGTGCTGCCCAAGCAC
AGCCTGCTGTACGAGTACTTCACCGTGTATAACGAGCTGACCAAAGTGAAATACGTGACCGAGGGAATGA
GAAAGCCCGCCTTCCTGAGCGGCGAGCAGAAAAAGGCCATCGTGGACCTGCTGTTCAAGACCAACCGGAA
AGTGACCGTGAAGCAGCTGAAAGAGGACTACTTCAAGAAAATCGAGTGCTTCGACTCCGTGGAAATCTCC
GGCGTGGAAGATCGGTTCAACGCCTCCCTGGGCACATACCACGATCTGCTGAAAATTATCAAGGACAAGG
ACTTCCTGGACAATGAGGAAAACGAGGACATTCTGGAAGATATCGTGCTGACCCTGACACTGTTTGAGGA
CAGAGAGATGATCGAGGAACGGCTGAAAACCTATGCCCACCTGTTCGACGACAAAGTGATGAAGCAGCTG
AAGCGGCGGAGATACACCGGCTGGGGCAGGCTGAGCCGGAAGCTGATCAACGGCATCCGGGACAAGCAGT
CCGGCAAGACAATCCTGGATTTCCTGAAGTCCGACGGCTTCGCCAACAGAAACTTCATGCAGCTGATCCA
CGACGACAGCCTGACCTTTAAAGAGGACATCCAGAAAGCCCAGGTGTCCGGCCAGGGCGATAGCCTGCAC
GAGCACATTGCCAATCTGGCCGGCAGCCCCGCCATTAAGAAGGGCATCCTGCAGACAGTGAAGGTGGTGG
ACGAGCTCGTGAAAGTGATGGGCCGGCACAAGCCCGAGAACATCGTGATCGAAATGGCCAGAGAGAACCA
GACCACCCAGAAGGGACAGAAGAACAGCCGCGAGAGAATGAAGCGGATCGAAGAGGGCATCAAAGAGCTG
GGCAGCCAGATCCTGAAAGAACACCCCGTGGAAAACACCCAGCTGCAGAACGAGAAGCTGTACCTGTACT
ACCTGCAGAATGGGCGGGATATGTACGTGGACCAGGAACTGGACATCAACCGGCTGTCCGACTACGATGT
GGACGCTATCGTGCCTCAGAGCTTTCTGAAGGACGACTCCATCGACAACAAGGTGCTGACCAGAAGCGAC
AAGAACCGGGGCAAGAGCGACAACGTGCCCTCCGAAGAGGTCGTGAAGAAGATGAAGAACTACTGGCGGC
AGCTGCTGAACGCCAAGCTGATTACCCAGAGAAAGTTCGACAATCTGACCAAGGCCGAGAGAGGCGGCCT
GAGCGAACTGGATAAGGCCGGCTTCATCAAGAGACAGCTGGTGGAAACCCGGCAGATCACAAAGCACGTG
GCACAGATCCTGGACTCCCGGATGAACACTAAGTACGACGAGAATGACAAGCTGATCCGGGAAGTGAAAG
TGATCACCCTGAAGTCCAAGCTGGTGTCCGATTTCCGGAAGGATTTCCAGTTTTACAAAGTGCGCGAGAT
CAACAACTACCACCACGCCCACGACGCCTACCTGAACGCCGTCGTGGGAACCGCCCTGATCAAAAAGTAC
CCTAAGCTGGAAAGCGAGTTCGTGTACGGCGACTACAAGGTGTACGACGTGCGGAAGATGATCGCCAAGA
GCGAGCAGGAAATCGGCAAGGCTACCGCCAAGTACTTCTTCTACAGCAACATCATGAACTTTTTCAAGAC
CGAGATTACCCTGGCCAACGGCGAGATCCGGAAGCGGCCTCTGATCGAGACAAACGGCGAAACCGGGGAG
ATCGTGTGGGATAAGGGCCGGGATTTTGCCACCGTGCGGAAAGTGCTGAGCATGCCCCAAGTGAATATCG
TGAAAAAGACCGAGGTGCAGACAGGCGGCTTCAGCAAAGAGTCTATCCTGCCCAAGAGGAACAGCGATAA
GCTGATCGCCAGAAAGAAGGACTGGGACCCTAAGAAGTACGGCGGCTTCGACAGCCCCACCGTGGCCTAT
TCTGTGCTGGTGGTGGCCAAAGTGGAAAAGGGCAAGTCCAAGAAACTGAAGAGTGTGAAAGAGCTGCTGG
GGATCACCATCATGGAAAGAAGCAGCTTCGAGAAGAATCCCATCGACTTTCTGGAAGCCAAGGGCTACAA
AGAAGTGAAAAAGGACCTGATCATCAAGCTGCCTAAGTACTCCCTGTTCGAGCTGGAAAACGGCCGGAAG
AGAATGCTGGCCTCTGCCGGCGAACTGCAGAAGGGAAACGAACTGGCCCTGCCCTCCAAATATGTGAACT
TCCTGTACCTGGCCAGCCACTATGAGAAGCTGAAGGGCTCCCCCGAGGATAATGAGCAGAAACAGCTGTT
TGTGGAACAGCACAAGCACTACCTGGACGAGATCATCGAGCAGATCAGCGAGTTCTCCAAGAGAGTGATC
CTGGCCGACGCTAATCTGGACAAAGTGCTGTCCGCCTACAACAAGCACCGGGATAAGCCCATCAGAGAGC
AGGCCGAGAATATCATCCACCTGTTTACCCTGACCAATCTGGGAGCCCCTGCCGCCTTCAAGTACTTTGA
CACCACCATCGACCGGAAGAGGTACACCAGCACCAAAGAGGTGCTGGACGCCACCCTGATCCACCAGAGC
ATCACCGGCCTGTACGAGACACGGATCGACCTGTCTCAGCTGGGAGGCGACAAAAGGCCGGCGGCCACGA
AAAAGGCCGGCCAGCTGCCCACCTGCAGCTGTCTTGATCGAGTTATACAAAAAGACAAAGGCCCATATTA
TACACACCTTGGGGCAGGACCAAGTGTTGCTGCTGTCAGGGAAATCATGGAGAATAGGTATGGTCAAAAA
GGAAACGCAATAAGGATAGAAATAGTAGTGTACACCGGTAAAGAAGGGAAAAGCTCTCATGGGTGTCCAA
TTGCTAAGTGGGTTTTAAGAAGAAGCAGTGATGAAGAAAAAGTTCTTTGTTTGGTCCGGCAGCGTACAGG
CCACCACTGTCCAACTGCTGTGATGGTGGTGCTCATCATGGTGTGGGATGGCATCCCTCTTCCAATGGCC
GACCGGCTATACACAGAGCTCACAGAGAATCTAAAGTCATACAATGGGCACCCTACCGACAGAAGATGCA
CCCTCAATGAAAATCGTACCTGTACATGTCAAGGAATTGATCCAGAGACTTGTGGAGCTTCATTCTCTTT
TGGCTGTTCATGGAGTATGTACTTTAATGGCTGTAAGTTTGGTAGAAGCCCAAGCCCCAGAAGATTTAGA
ATTGATCCAAGCTCTCCCTTACATGAAAAAAACCTTGAAGATAACTTACAGAGTTTGGCTACACGATTAG
CTCCAATTTATAAGCAGTATGCTCCAGTAGCTTACCAAAATCAGGTGGAATATGAAAATGTTGCCCGAGA
ATGTCGGCTTGGCAGCAAGGAAGGTCGACCCTTCTCTGGGGTCACTGCTTGCCTGGACTTCTGTGCTCAT
CCCCACAGGGACATTCACAACATGAATAATGGAAGCACTGTGGTTTGTACCTTAACTCGAGAAGATAACC
GCTCTTTGGGTGTTATTCCTCAAGATGAGCAGCTCCATGTGCTACCTCTTTATAAGCTTTCAGACACAGA
TGAGTTTGGCTCCAAGGAAGGAATGGAAGCCAAGATCAAATCTGGGGCCATCGAGGTCCTGGCACCCCGC
CGCAAAAAAAGAACGTGTTTCACTCAGCCTGTTCCCCGTTCTGGAAAGAAGAGGGCTGCGATGATGACAG
AGGTTCTTGCACATAAGATAAGGGCAGTGGAAAAGAAACCTATTCCCCGAATCAAGCGGAAGAATAACTC
AACAACAACAAACAACAGTAAGCCTTCGTCACTGCCAACCTTAGGGAGTAACACTGAGACCGTGCAACCT
GAAGTAAAAAGTGAAACCGAACCCCATTTTATCTTAAAAAGTTCAGACAACACTAAAACTTATTCGCTGA
TGCCATCCGCTCCTCACCCAGTGAAAGAGGCATCTCCAGGCTTCTCCTGGTCCCCGAAGACTGCTTCAGC
CACACCAGCTCCACTGAAGAATGACGCAACAGCCTCATGCGGGTTTTCAGAAAGAAGCAGCACTCCCCAC
TGTACGATGCCTTCGGGAAGACTCAGTGGTGCCAATGCTGCAGCTGCTGATGGCCCTGGCATTTCACAGC
TTGGCGAAGTGGCTCCTCTCCCCACCCTGTCTGCTCCTGTGATGGAGCCCCTCATTAATTCTGAGCCTTC
CACTGGTGTGACTGAGCCGCTAACGCCTCATCAGCCAAACCACCAGCCCTCCTTCCTCACCTCTCCTCAA
GACCTTGCCTCTTCTCCAATGGAAGAAGATGAGCAGCATTCTGAAGCAGATGAGCCTCCATCAGACGAAC
CCCTATCTGATGACCCCCTGTCACCTGCTGAGGAGAAATTGCCCCACATTGATGAGTATTGGTCAGACAG
TGAGCACATCTTTTTGGATGCAAATATTGGTGGGGTGGCCATCGCACCTGCTCACGGCTCGGTTTTGATT
GAGTGTGCCCGGCGAGAGCTGCACGCTACCACTCCTGTTGAGCACCCCAACCGTAATCATCCAACCCGCC
TCTCCCTTGTCTTTTACCAGCACAAAAACCTAAATAAGCCCCAACATGGTTTTGAACTAAACAAGATTAA
GTTTGAGGCTAAAGAAGCTAAGAATAAGAAAATGAAGGCCTCAGAGCAAAAAGACCAGGCAGCTAATGAA
GGTCCAGAACAGTCCTCTGAAGTAAATGAATTGAACCAAATTCCTTCTCATAAAGCATTAACATTAACCC
ATGACAATGTTGTCACCGTGTCCCCTTATGCTCTCACACACGTTGCGGGGCCCTATAACCATTGGGTCTG
AGGCCGGCCAGGCAAAAAAGAAAAAGTAAGAATTCAAGGGTGGGCGCGCCGACCCAGCTTTCTTGTACAA
AGTGGTTGATATCCAGCACAGTGGCGGCCGCTCGAGTCTAGAGGGCCCGCGGTTCGAATACCCATACGAC
GTCCCAGACTACGCTTAGTAATGATTAATTAAACTAGAAATTCTACCGGGTAGGGGAGGCGCTTTTCCCA
AGGCAGTCTGGAGTAACCCACCCAAGATCTGGCCTCCGCGCCGGGTTTTGGCGCCTCCCGCGGGCGCCCC
CCTCCTCACGGCGAGCCGCGTAAGATCTGGCCTCCGCGCCGGGTTTTGGCGCCTCCCGCGGGCGCCCCCC
TCCTCACGGCGAGCCTAGTCGTGAGGCTCCGGTGCCCGTCAGTGGGCAGAGCGCACATCGCCCACAGTCC
CCGAGAAGTTGGGGGGAGGGGTCGGCAATTGAACCGGTGCCTAGAGAAGGTGGCGCGGGGTAAACTGGGA
AAGTGATGTCGTGTACTGGCTCCGCCTTTTTCCCGAGGGTGGGGGAGAACCGTATATAAGTGCAGTAGTC
GCCGTGAACGTTCTTTTTCGCAACGGGTTTGCCGCCAGAACACAGGTAAGTGCCGTGTGTGGTTCCCGCG
GGCCTGGCCTCTTTACGGGTTATGGCCCTTGCGTGCCTTGAATTACTTCCACCTGGCTGCAGTACGTGAT
TCTTGATCCCGAGCTTCGGGTTGGAAGTGGGTGGGAGAGTTCGAGGCCTTGCGCTTAAGGAGCCCCTTCG
CCTCGTGCTTGAGTTGAGGCCTGGCCTGGGCGCTGGGGCCGCCGCGTGCGAATCTGGTGGCACCTTCGCG
CCTGTCTCGCTGCTTTCGATAAGTCTCTAGCCATTTAAAATTTTTGATGACCTGCTGCGACGCTTTTTTT
CTGGCAAGATAGTCTTGTAAATGCGGGCCAAGATCTGCACACTGGTATTTCGGTTTTTGGGGCCGCGGGC
GGCGACGGGGCCCGTGCGTCCCAGCGCACATGTTCGGCGAGGCGGGGCCTGCGAGCGCGGCCACCGAGAA
TCGGACGGGGGTAGTCTCAAGCTGGCCGGCCTGCTCTGGTGCCTGGCCTCGCGCCGCCGTGTATCGCCCC
GCCCTGGGCGGCAAGGCTGGCCCGGTCGGCACCAGTTGCGTGAGCGGAAAGATGGCCGCTTCCCGGCCCT
GCTGCAGGGAGCTCAAAATGGAGGACGCGGCGCTCGGGAGAGCGGGCGGGTGAGTCACCCACACAAAGGA
AAAGGGCCTTTCCGTCCTCAGCCGTCGCTTCATGTGACTCCACGGAGTACCGGGCGCCGTCCAGGCACCT
CGATTAGTTCTCGAGCTTTTGGAGTACGTCGTCTTTAGGTTGGGGGGAGGGGTTTTATGCGATGGAGTTT
CCCCACACTGAGTGGGTGGAGACTGAAGTTAGGCCAGCTTGGCACTTGATGTAATTCTCCTTGGAATTTG
CCCTTTTTGAGTTTGGATCTTGGTTCATTCTCAAGCCTCAGACAGTGGTTCAAAGTTTTTTTCTTCCATT
TCAGGTGTCGTGAAGCGGCCGCCATGCTAGTAAATTGTCCGCTAAATTCTGGCCGTTTTTGGCTTTTTTG
TTAGACGGATCCATAACTTCGTATAATGTATGCTATACGAAGTTATGCCACCATGTCTAGACTGGACAAG
AGCAAAGTCATAAACGGAGCTCTGGAATTACTCAATGGTGTCGGTATCGAAGGCCTGACGACAAGGAAAC
TCGCTCAAAAGCTGGGAGTTGAGCAGCCTACCCTGTACTGGCACGTGAAGAACAAGCGGGCCCTGCTCGA
TGCCCTGCCAATCGAGATGCTGGACAGGCATCATACCCACTTCTGCCCCCTGGAAGGCGAGTCATGGCAA
GACTTTCTGCGGAACAACGCCAAGTCATACCGCTGTGCTCTCCTCTCACATCGCGACGGGGCTAAAGTGC
ATCTCGGCACCCGCCCAACAGAGAAACAGTACGAAACCCTGGAAAATCAGCTCGCGTTCCTGTGTCAGCA
AGGCTTCTCCCTGGAGAACGCACTGTACGCTCTGTCCGCCGTGGGCCACTTTACACTGGGCTGCGTATTG
GAGGAACAGGAGCATCAAGTAGCAAAAGAGGAAAGAGAGACACCTACCACCGATTCTATGCCCCCACTTC
TGAGACAAGCAATTGAGCTGTTCGACCGGCAGGGAGCCGAACCTGCCTTCCTTTTCGGCCTGGAACTAAT
CATATGTGGCCTGGAGAAACAGCTAAAGTGCGAAAGCGGCGGGCCGACCGACGCCCTTGACGATTTTGAC
TTAGACATGCTCCCAGCCGATGCCCTTGACGACTTTGACCTTGATATGCTGCCTGCTGACGCTCTTGACG
ATTTTGACCTTGACATGCTCCCCGGGTAACTAAGTAAGGATCCGCGGCCGCACTAGAGGAATTCCGCCCC
TCTCCCCCCCCCCNNNNCCCCCCCCCCCTAACGTTACTGGCCGAAGCCGCTTGGAATAAGGCCGGTGTGC
GTTTGTCTATATGTTATTTTCCACCATATTGCCGTCTTTTGGCAATGTGAGGGCCCGGAAACCTGGCCCT
GTCTTCTTGACGAGCATTCCTAGGGGTCTTTCCCCTCTCGCCAAAGGAATGCAAGGTCTGTTGAATGTCG
TGAAGGAAGCAGTTCCTCTGGAAGCTTCTTGAAGACAAACAACGTCTGTAGCGACCCTTTGCAGGCAGCG
GAACCCCCCACCTGGCGACAGGTGCCTCTGCGGCCAAAAGCCACGTGTATAAGATACACCTGCAAAGGCG
GCACAACCCCAGTGCCACGTTGTGAGTTGGATAGTTGTGGAAAGAGTCAAATGGCTCTCCTCAAGCGTAT
TCAACAAGGGGCTGAAGGATGCCCAGAAGGTACCCCATTGTATGGGATCTGATCTGGGGCCTCGGTGCAC
ATGCTTTACATGTGTTTAGTCGAGGTTAAAAAAACGTCTAGGCCCCCCGAACCACGGGGACGTGGTTTTC
CTTTGAAAAACACGATGATAAGCTTACCGGTCCACCATGGTGAGCAAGGGCGAGGAGCTGTTCACCGGGG
TGGTGCCCATCCTGGTCGAGCTGGACGGCGACGTAAACGGCCACAAGTTCAGCGTGTCCGGCGAGGGCGA
GGGCGATGCCACCTACGGCAAGCTGACCCTGAAGTTCATCTGCACCACCGGCAAGCTGCCCGTGCCCTGG
CCCACCCTCGTGACCACCCTGACCTACGGCGTGCAGTGCTTCAGCCGCTACCCCGACCACATGAAGCAGC
ACGACTTCTTCAAGTCCGCCATGCCCGAAGGCTACGTCCAGGAGCGCACCATCTTCTTCAAGGACGACGG
CAACTACAAGACCCGCGCCGAGGTGAAGTTCGAGGGCGACACCCTGGTGAACCGCATCGAGCTGAAGGGC
ATCGACTTCAAGGAGGACGGCAACATCCTGGGGCACAAGCTGGAGTACAACTACAACAGCCACAACGTCT
ATATCATGGCCGACAAGCAGAAGAACGGCATCAAGGTGAACTTCAAGATCCGCCACAACATCGAGGACGG
CAGCGTGCAGCTCGCCGACCACTACCAGCAGAACACCCCCATCGGCGACGGCCCCGTGCTGCTGCCCGAC
AACCACTACCTGAGCACCCAGTCCGCCCTGAGCAAAGACCCCAACGAGAAGCGCGATCACATGGTCCTGC
TGGAGTTCGTGACCGCCGCCGGGATCACTCTCGGCATGGACGAGCTGTACAAGTAAGCATGCCCGACGGC
GAGGATCTCGTCGTGACCCATGGCGATGCCTGCTTGCCGAATATCATGGTGGAAAATGGCCGCTTTTCTG
GATTCATCGACTGTGGCCGGCTGGGTGTGGCGGACCGCTATCAGGACATAGCGTTGGCTACCCGTGATAT
TGCTGAAGAGCTTGGCGGCGAATGGGCTGACCGCTTCCTCGTGCTTTACGGTATCGCCGCTCCCGATTCG
CAGCGCATCGCCTTCTATCGCCTTCTTGACGAGTTCTTCTGATGTACAAGTAAAGCGGCCGCGACTCTAG
ATCATAATCAGCCATACCACATTTGTAGAGGTTTTACTTGCTTTAAAAAACCTCCCACACCTCCCCCTGA
ACCTGAAACATAAAATGAATGCAATTGTTGTTGTTTAGTCCCTCCCAATTCGATATCAAGCTTATCGCGA
TAGATCCTAATCAACCTCTGGATTACAAAATTTGTGAAAGATTGACTGGTATTCTTAACTATGTTGCTCC
TTTTACGCTATGTGGATACGCTGCTTTAATGCCTTTGTATCATGCTATTGCTTCCCGTATGGCTTTCATT
TTCTCCTCCTTGTATAAATCCTGGTTGCTGTCTCTTTATGAGGAGTTGTGGCCCGTTGTCAGGCAACGTG
GCGTGGTGTGCACTGTGTTTGCTGACGCAACCCCCACTGGTTGGGGCATTGCCACCACCTGTCAGCTCCT
TTCCGGGACTTTCGCTTTCCCCCTCCCTATTGCCACGGCGGAACTCATCGCCGCCTGCCTTGCCCGCTGC
TGGACAGGGGCTCGGCTGTTGGGCACTGACAATTCCGTGGTGTTGTCGGGGAAATCATCGTCCTTTCCTT
GGCTGCTCGCCTGTGTTGCCACCTGGATTCTGCGCGGGACGTCCTTCTGCTACGTCCCTTCGGCCCTCAA
TCCAGCGGACCTTCCTTCCCGCGGCCTGCTGCCGGCTCTGCGGCCTCTTCCGCGTCTTCGCCTTCGCCCT
CAGACGAGTCGGATCTCCCTTTGGGCCGCCTCCCCGCCTGAGATCCTTTAAGACCAATGACTTACAAGGC
AGCTGTAGATCTTAGCCACTTTTTAAAAGAAAAGGGGGGACTGGAAGGGCTAATTCACTCCCAACGAAGA
CAAGATCTGCTTTTTGCTTGTACTGGGTCTCTCTGGTTAGACCAGATCTGAGCCTGGGAGCTCTCTGGCT
AACTAGGGAACCCACTGCTTAAGCCTCAATAAAGCTTGCCTTGAGTGCTTCAAGTAGTGTGTGCCCGTCT
GTTGTGTGACTCTGGTAACTAGAGATCCCTCAGACCCTTTTAGTCAGTGTGGAAAATCTCTAGCAGTAGT
AGTTCATGTCATCTTATTATTCAGTATTTATAACTTGCAAAGAAATGAATATCAGAGAGTGAGAGGCCCG
GGTTAATTAAGGAAAGGGCTAGATCATTCTTGAAGACGAAAGGGCCTCGTGATACGCCTATTTTTATAGG
TTAATGTCATGATAATAATGGTTTCTTAGACGTCAGGTGGCACTTTTCGGGGAAATGTGCGCGGAACCCC
TATTTGTTTATTTTTCTAAATACATTCAAATATGTATCCGCTCATGAGACAATAACCCTGATAAATGCTT
CAATAATATTGAAAAAGGAAGAGTATGAGTATTCAACATTTCCGTGTCGCCCTTATTCCCTTTTTTGCGG
CATTTTGCCTTCCTGTTTTTGCTCACCCAGAAACGCTGGTGAAAGTAAAAGATGCTGAAGATCAGTTGGG
TGCACGAGTGGGTTACATCGAACTGGATCTCAACAGCGGTAAGATCCTTGAGAGTTTTCGCCCCGAAGAA
CGTTTTCCAATGATGAGCACTTTTAAAGTTCTGCTATGTGGCGCGGTATTATCCCGTGTTGACGCCGGGC
AAGAGCAACTCGGTCGCCGCATACACTATTCTCAGAATGACTTGGTTGAGTACTCACCAGTCACAGAAAA
GCATCTTACGGATGGCATGACAGTAAGAGAATTATGCAGTGCTGCCATAACCATGAGTGATAACACTGCG
GCCAACTTACTTCTGACAACGATCGGAGGACCGAAGGAGCTAACCGCTTTTTTGCACAACATGGGGGATC
ATGTAACTCGCCTTGATCGTTGGGAACCGGAGCTGAATGAAGCCATACCAAACGACGAGCGTGACACCAC
GATGCCTGTAGCAATGGCAACAACGTTGCGCAAACTATTAACTGGCGAACTACTTACTCTAGCTTCCCGG
CAACAATTAATAGACTGGATGGAGGCGGATAAAGTTGCAGGACCACTTCTGCGCTCGGCCCTTCCGGCTG
GCTGGTTTATTGCTGATAAATCTGGAGCCGGTGAGCGTGGGTCTCGCGGTATCATTGCAGCACTGGGGCC
AGATGGTAAGCCCTCCCGTATCGTAGTTATCTACACGACGGGGAGTCAGGCAACTATGGATGAACGAAAT
AGACAGATCGCTGAGATAGGTGCCTCACTGATTAAGCATTGGTAACTGTCAGACCAAGTTTACTCATATA
TACTTTAGATTGATTTAAAACTTCATTTTTAATTTAAAAGGATCTAGGTGAAGATCCTTTTTGATAATCT
CATGACCAAAATCCCTTAACGTGAGTTTTCGTTCCACTGAGCGTCAGACCCCGTAGAAAAGATCAAAGGA
TCTTCTTGAGATCCTTTTTTTCTGCGCGTAATCTGCTGCTTGCAAACAAAAAAACCACCGCTACCAGCGG
TGGTTTGTTTGCCGGATCAAGAGCTACCAACTCTTTTTCCGAAGGTAACTGGCTTCAGCAGAGCGCAGAT
ACCAAATACTGTTCTTCTAGTGTAGCCGTAGTTAGGCCACCACTTCAAGAACTCTGTAGCACCGCCTACA
TACCTCGCTCTGCTAATCCTGTTACCAGTGGCTGCTGCCAGTGGCGATAAGTCGTGTCTTACCGGGTTGG
ACTCAAGACGATAGTTACCGGATAAGGCGCAGCGGTCGGGCTGAACGGGGGGTTCGTGCACACAGCCCAG
CTTGGAGCGAACGACCTACACCGAACTGAGATACCTACAGCGTGAGCTATGAGAAAGCGCCACGCTTCCC
GAAGGGAGAAAGGCGGACAGGTATCCGGTAAGCGGCAGGGTCGGAACAGGAGAGCGCACGAGGGAGCTTC
CAGGGGGAAACGCCTGGTATCTTTATAGTCCTGTCGGGTTTCGCCACCTCTGACTTGAGCGTCGATTTTT
GTGATGCTCGTCAGGGGGGCGGAGCCTATGGAAAAACGCCAGCAACGCGGCCTTTTTACGGTTCCTGGCC
TTTTGCTGGCCTTTTGCTCACATGTTCTTTCCTGCGTTATCCCCTGATTCTGTGGATAACCGTATTACCG
CCTTTGAGTGAGCTGATACCGCTCGCCGCAGCCGAACGACCGAGCGCAGCGAGTCAGTGAGCGAGGAAGC
GGAAGAGCGCCCAATACGCAAACCGCCTCTCCCCGCGCGTTGGCCGATTCATTAATGCAGCAAGCTCATG
GCTGACTAATTTTTTTTATTTATGCAGAGGCCGAGGCCGCCTCGGCCTCTGAGCTATTCCAGAAGTAGTG
AGGAGGCTTTTTTGGAGGCCTAGGCTTTTGCAAAAAGCTCCCCGTGGCACGACAGGTTTCCCGACTGGAA
AGCGGGCAGTGAGCGCAACGCAATTAATGTGAGTTAGCTCACTCATTAGGCACCCCAGGCTTTACACTTT
ATGCTTCCGGCTCGTATGTTGTGTGGAATTGTGAGCGGATAACAATTTCACACAGGAAACAGCTATGACA
TGATTACGAATTTCACAAATAAAGCATTTTTTTCACTGCATTCTAGTTGTGGTTTGTCCAAACTCATCAA
TGTATCTTATCATGTCTGGATCAACTGGATAACTCAAGCTAACCAAAATCATCCCAAACTTCCCACCCCA
TACCCTATTACCACTGCCAATTACCTGTGGTTTCATTTACTCTAAACCTGTGATTCCTCTGAATTATTTT
CATTTTAAAGAAATTGTATTTGTTAAATATGTACTACAAACTTAGTAGTTGGAAGGGCTAATTCACTCCC
AAAGAAGACAAGATATCCTTGATCTGTGGATCTACCACACACAAGGCTACTTCCCTGATTAGCAGAACTA
CACACCAGGGCCAGGGGTCAGATATCCACTGACCTTTGGATGGTGCTACAAGCTAGTACCAGTTGAGCCA
GATAAGGTAGAAGAGGCCAATAAAGGAGAGAACACCAGCTTGTTACACCCTGTGAGCCTGCATGGGATGG
ATGACCCGGAGAGAGAAGTGTTAGAGTGGAGGTTTGACAGCCGCCTAGCATTTCATCACGTGGCCCGAGA
GCTGCATCCGGAGTACTTCAAGAACTGCTGATATCGAGCTTGCTACAAGGGACTTTCCGCTGGGGACTTT
CCAGGGAGGCGTGGCCTGGGCGGGACTGGGGAGTGGCGAGCCCTCAGATCCTGCATATAAGCAGCTGCTT
TTTGCCTGTACTGGGTCTCTCTGGTTAGACCAGATCTGAGCCTGGGAGCTCTCTGGCTAACTAGGGAACC
CACTGCTTAAGCCTCAATAAAGCTTGCCTTGAGTGCTTCAAGTAGTGTGTGCCCGTCTGTTGTGTGACTC
TGGTAACTAGAGATCCCTCAGACCCTTTTAGTCAGTGTGGAAAATCTCTAGCAGTGGCGCCCGAACAGGG
ACTTGAAAGCGAAAGGGAAACCAGAGGAGCTCTCTCGACGCAGGACTCGGCTTGCTGAAGCGCGCACGGC
AAGAGGCGAGGGGCGGCGACTGGTGAGTACGCCAAAAATTTTGACTAGCGGAGGCTAGAAGGAGAGAGAT
GGGTGCGAGAGCGTCAGTATTAAGCGGGGGAGAATTAGATCGCGATGGGAAAAAATTCGGTTAAGGCCAG
GGGGAAAGAAAAAATATAAATTAAAACATATAGTATGGGCAAGCAGGGAGCTAGAACGATTCGCAGTTAA
TCCTGGCCTGTTAGAAACATCAGAAGGCTGTAGACAAATACTGGGACAGCTACAACCATCCCTTCAGACA
GGATCAGAAGAACTTAGATCATTATATAATACAGTAGCAACCCTCTATTGTGTGCATCAAAGGATAGAGA
TAAAAGACACCAAGGAAGCTTTAGACAAGATAGAGGAAGAGCAAAACAAAAGTAAGACCACCGCACAGCA
AGCGGCCGGCCGCTGATCTTCAGACCTGGAGGAGGAGATATGAGGGACAATTGGAGAAGTGAATTATATA
AATATAAAGTAGTAAAAATTGAACCATTAGGAGTAGCACCCACCAAGGCAAAGAGAAGAGTGGTGCAGAG
AGAAAAAAGAGCAGTGGGAATAGGAGCTTTGTTCCTTGGGTTCTTGGGAGCAGCAGGAAGCACTATGGGC
GCAGCGTCAATGACGCTGACGGTACAGGCCAGACAATTATTGTCTGGTATAGTGCAGCAGCAGAACAATT
TGCTGAGGGCTATTGAGGCGCAACAGCATCTGTTGCAACTCACAGTCTGGGGCATCAAGCAGCTCCAGGC
AAGAATCCTGGCTGTGGAAAGATACCTAAAGGATCAACAGCTCCTGGGGATTTGGGGTTGCTCTGGAAAA
CTCATTTGCACCACTGCTGTGCCTTGGAATGCTAGTTGGAGTAATAAATCTCTGGAACAGATTTGGAATC
ACACGACCTGGATGGAGTGGGACAGAGAAATTAACAATTACACAAGCTTAATACACTCCTTAATTGAAGA
ATCGCAAAACCAGCAAGAAAAGAATGAACAAGAATTATTGGAATTAGATAAATGGGCAAGTTTGTGGAAT
TGGTTTAACATAACAAATTGGCTGTGGTATATAAAATTATTCATAATGATAGTAGGAGGCTTGGTAGGTT
TAAGAATAGTTTTTGCTGTACTTTCTATAGTGAATAGAGTTAGGCAGGGATATTCACCATTATCGTTTCA
GACCCACCTCCCAACCCCGAGGGGACCCGACAGGCCCGAAGGAATAGAAGAAGAAGGTGGAGAGAGAGAC
AGAGACAGATCCATTCGATTAGTGAACGGATCTCGACGGTATCGCCGAATTCACAAATGGCAGTATTCAT
CCACAATTTTAAAAGAAAAGGGGGGATTGGGGGGTACAGTGCAGGGGAAAGAATAGTAGACATAATAGCA
ACAGACATACAAACTAAAGAATTACAAAAACAAATTACAAAAATTCAAAATTTTCGGGTTTATTACAGGG
ACAGCAGAGATCCAGTTTGGACTAGGATCCTTTACCACTCCCTATCAGTGATAGAGAAAAGTGAAAGTCG
AGTTTACCACTCCCTATCAGTGATAGAGAAAAGTGAAAGTCGAGTTTACCACTCCCTATCAGTGATAGAG
AAAAGTGAAAGTCGAGTTTACCACTCCCTATCAGTGATAGAGAAAAGTGAAAGTCGAGTTTACCACTCCC
TATCAGTGATAGAGAAAAGTGAAAGTCGAG
